Addgene plasmid #203338: pML4
Purpose: SR latch circuit on pLW555 backbone: PLux-S3, PTet-P1
Depositing lab: Lauren Andrews. Depositing organization: University of Massachusetts, Amherst. Publication: Algorithmic Programming of Sequential Logic and Genetic Circuits for Recording Biochemical Concentration in a Probiotic Bacterium. Lebovich M, Zeng M, Andrews LB. ACS Synth Biol. 2023 Aug 15. doi: 10.1021/acssynbio.3c00232. PubMed 37581922.
Backbone
  Vector backbone: pLW555
  Backbone size w/o insert (bp): 5600
  Total vector size (bp): 7672
Growth in bacteria
  Bacterial resistance: Kanamycin, 50 μg/mL
  Growth temperature: 37°C
  Growth strain: DH5alpha
  Copy number: Low Copy
Gene/Insert 1
  Gene/Insert name: srpR
  Insert size (bp): 641
  Promoter: PPhlF and PLux
  Cloning method: Unknown
  Sequencing primers: 5′ TGGCTCATAACACCCCTTG
Gene/Insert 2
  Gene/Insert name: phlF
  Insert size (bp): 603
  Promoter: PSrpR and PTet
  Cloning method: Unknown
  Sequencing primers: 5′ CGTGAACCGCCTCGT
Terms and licenses: Academic/Nonprofit Terms; Industry Terms: Not Available to Industry
How to cite: pML4 was a gift from Lauren Andrews (Addgene plasmid # 203338 ; http://n2t.net/addgene:203338 ; RRID:Addgene_203338)
