[The description below was written by a language model from this plasmid's Addgene catalogue record and pLannotate feature annotations shown in this document.]
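Description:
pML4 is a 7.7 kb bacterial genetic-circuit plasmid built on the pLW555 backbone. It carries a set-reset (SR) latch, a sequential-logic memory element, developed in work on programming genetic circuits to record biochemical concentrations in a probiotic bacterium. It replicates from a p15A origin, which the catalogue lists as low copy. Selection is with kanamycin through an aph(3')-Ia aminoglycoside phosphotransferase gene. The short RSF ori, bom, tet promoter and TcR fragments flagged near the origin appear to be partial homology matches or backbone remnants rather than functional parts.

The latch is formed by two mutually repressing TetR-family repressors. According to the catalogue, srpR (from Pseudomonas putida) is driven by PPhlF and PLux, while phlF is driven by PSrpR and PTet. Each repressor therefore shuts off the promoter feeding the other, giving two stable states, and the PLux and PTet inputs push the circuit into one state or the other. The designations S3 and P1 in the purpose line presumably denote the specific SrpR and PhlF gate variants, although the record does not define them.

The annotation finds srpR, followed by a promoter region containing a tet operator and a hammerhead ribozyme. The ribozyme is a type of element commonly used as an insulator to standardise the 5' end of the transcript. The phlF coding sequence was not annotated by the software. It most likely lies in the unannotated stretch downstream of the ribozyme.

The backbone also supplies a sensor regulator array of araC (annotated as a fragment), lacI with its promoter, tetR and luxR. TetR and LuxR make PTet and PLux responsive to tetracycline-class inducers and acyl-homoserine lactone, respectively. No reporter gene is annotated, so the output is presumably read from a separate construct.
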