Features (pLannotate 1.2.2; 19 found; start..end, strand, type, name):
    399..1214    -  CDS            KanR: aminoglycoside phosphotransferase; aph(3')-Ia; confers resistance to kanamycin in bacteria or G418 (Geneticin®) in eukaryotes
   1632..2270    +  CDS            srpR: SRPR_PSEPU - Experimental evidence at protein level: Swiss-Prot protein existence level 1. In conjunction with SrpS represses the srpABC operon. From Pseudomonas putida (Arthrobacter siderocapsulatus).
   2404..2430    +  promoter       J23119(SpeI) promoter (fragment): bacterial promoter (Registry of Standard Biological Parts BBa J23119) modified to end with an SpeI site
   2482..2500    +  protein_bind   tet operator: tetO; bacterial operator O2 for the tetR and tetA genes tetracycline repressor TetR
   2506..2525    +  promoter       H1-2O2 promoter (fragment): doxycycline-inducible variant of the human H1 RNA promoter (Henriksen et al., 2007)
   2537..2592    +  ncRNA          Hammerhead 3: Accession: RF00008 - Hammerhead ribozyme (type III)
   3227..3295    +  ncRNA          Thr leader (fragment): Accession: RF00506 - Threonine operon leader
   3337..3355    +  promoter       J23119(SpeI) promoter (fragment): bacterial promoter (Registry of Standard Biological Parts BBa J23119) modified to end with an SpeI site
   3392..4229    +  CDS            araC (fragment): L-arabinose regulatory protein; araC
   4296..4369    +  promoter       lacI promoter (fragment): lacI
   4370..5449    +  CDS            lacI: LACI_ECOLI - Experimental evidence at protein level: Swiss-Prot protein existence level 1. Repressor of the lactose operon. Binds allolactose as an inducer. From Escherichia coli (strain K12).
   5471..6091    +  CDS            tetR: TETR2_ECOLX - Experimental evidence at protein level: Swiss-Prot protein existence level 1. TetR is the repressor of the tetracycline resistance element; its N-terminal region forms a helix-turn-helix structure and binds DNA. Binding of tetracycline to TetR reduces the repressor affinity for the tetracycline resistance gene (tetA) promoter operator sites. From Escherichia coli.
   6115..6864    +  CDS            luxR: LUXR_ALIFS - Experimental evidence at protein level: Swiss-Prot protein existence level 1. Transcriptional activator of the bioluminescence operon. Binds to the OHHL autoinducer. From Aliivibrio fischeri (Vibrio fischeri).
   6963..6981    -  promoter       tet promoter (fragment): E. coli promoter for tetracycline efflux protein gene
   6991..7111    +  CDS            TcR (fragment): tetracycline efflux protein; tet; confers resistance to tetracycline
   7130..7152    -  rep_origin     RSF ori (fragment): Plasmids containing the RSF 1030 origin of replication can be propagated in E. coli cells that contain additional plasmids with compatible origins.
   7169..7195    +  misc_feature   bom (fragment): basis of mobility region from pBR322
   7294..7349    -  rep_origin     RSF ori (fragment): Plasmids containing the RSF 1030 origin of replication can be propagated in E. coli cells that contain additional plasmids with compatible origins.
   7437..310     -  rep_origin     p15A ori (across the origin): Plasmids containing the medium-copy-number p15A origin of replication can be propagated in E. coli cells that contain a second plasmid with the ColE1 origin.
>Addgene plasmid #203338 | pML4 | addgene full sequence | sequence record 400017 | Addgene NGS Result
ATGCACGAACCCCCCGTTCAGTCCGACCGCTGCGCCTTATCCGGTAACTATCGTCTTGAGTCCAACCCGG
AAAGACATGCAAAAGCACCACTGGCAGCAGCCACTGGTAATTGATTTAGAGGAGTTAGTCTTGAAGTCAT
GCGCCGGTTAAGGCTAAACTGAAAGGACAAGTTTTGGTGACTGCGCTCCTCCAAGCCAGTTACCTCGGTT
CAAAGAGTTGGTAGCTCAGAGAACCTTCGAAAAACCGCCCTGCAAGGCGGTTTTTTCGTTTTCAGAGCAA
GAGATTACGCGCAGACCAAAACGATCTCAAGAAGATCATCTTATTAAGGGGTCTGACGCTCAGTGGAACG
AAAAATCAATCTAAAGTATATATGAGTAAACTTGGTCTGACAGTTACCTTAGAAAAACTCATCGAGCATC
AAATGAAACTGCAATTTATTCATATCAGGATTATCAATACCATATTTTTGAAAAAGCCGTTTCTGTAATG
AAGGAGAAAACTCACCGAGGCAGTTCCATAGGATGGCAAGATCCTGGTATCGGTCTGCGATTCCGACTCG
TCCAACATCAATACAACCTATTAATTTCCCCTCGTCAAAAATAAGGTTATCAAGTGAGAAATCACCATGA
GTGACGACTGAATCCGGTGAGAATGGCAAAAGCTTATGCATTTCTTTCCAGACTTGTTCAACAGGCCAGC
CATTACGCTCGTCATCAAAATCACTCGCATCAACCAAACCGTTATTCATTCGTGATTGCGCCTGAGCGAG
ACGAAATACGCGATCGCTGTTAAAAGGACAATTACAAACAGGAATCGAATGCAACCGGCGCAGGAACACT
GCCAGCGCATCAACAATATTTTCACCTGAATCAGGATATTCTTCTAATACCTGGAATGCTGTTTTCCCGG
GGATCGCAGTGGTGAGTAACCATGCATCATCAGGAGTACGGATAAAATGCTTGATGGTCGGAAGAGGCAT
AAATTCCGTCAGCCAGTTTAGTCTGACCATCTCATCTGTAACATCATTGGCAACGCTACCTTTGCCATGT
TTCAGAAACAACTCTGGCGCATCGGGCTTCCCATACAATCGATAGATTGTCGCACCTGATTGCCCGACAT
TATCGCGAGCCCATTTATACCCATATAAATCAGCATCCATGTTGGAATTTAATCGCGGCCTGGAGCAAGA
CGTTTCCCGTTGAATATGGCTCATAACACCCCTTGTATTACTGTTTATGTAAGCAGACAGTTTTATTGTT
CATGATGATATATTTTTATCTTGTGCAATGTACATCAGAGATTTTGAGACACAACCAATTATTGAAGGCC
TCCCTAACGGGGGGCCTTTTTTTGTTTCTGGTCTCCCGCTTGGAGCGACGTACGGTGGAATCTGATTCGT
TACCAATTGACATGATACGAAACGTACCGTATCGTTAAGGTTACGATAGCTTCTTACCGGACCTGTAGGA
TCGTACAGGTTTACGCAAGAAAATGGTTTGTTACTTTCGAATAAACTGAGCGCTCAACGGGTGTGCTTCC
CGTTCTGATGAGTCCGTGAGGACGAAAGCGCCTCTACAAATAATTTTGTTTAAGAGTCTATGGACTATGT
TTTCACAAAGGAAGTACCAGGATGGCACGTAAAACCGCAGCAGAAGCAGAAGAAACCCGTCAGCGTATTA
TTGATGCAGCACTGGAAGTTTTTGTTGCACAGGGTGTTAGTGATGCAACCCTGGATCAGATTGCACGTAA
AGCCGGTGTTACCCGTGGTGCAGTTTATTGGCATTTTAATGGTAAACTGGAAGTTCTGCAGGCAGTTCTG
GCAAGCCGTCAGCATCCGCTGGAACTGGATTTTACACCGGATCTGGGTATTGAACGTAGCTGGGAAGCAG
TTGTTGTTGCAATGCTGGATGCAGTTCATAGTCCGCAGAGCAAACAGTTTAGCGAAATTCTGATTTATCA
GGGTCTGGATGAAAGCGGTCTGATTCATAATCGTATGGTTCAGGCAAGCGATCGTTTTCTGCAGTATATT
CATCAGGTTCTGCGTCATGCAGTTACCCAGGGTGAACTGCCGATTAATCTGGATCTGCAGACCAGCATTG
GTGTTTTTAAAGGTCTGATTACCGGTCTGCTGTATGAAGGTCTGCGTAGCAAAGATCAGCAGGCACAGAT
TATCAAAGTTGCACTGGGTAGCTTTTGGGCACTGCTGCGTGAACCGCCTCGTTTTCTGCTGTGTGAAGAA
GCACAGATTAAACAGGTGAAATCCTTCGAATAATTCAGCCAAAAAACTTAAGACCGCCGGTCTTGTCCAC
TACCTTGCAGTAATGCGGTGGACAGGATCGGCGGTTTTCTTTTCTCTTCTCAAAGGTCGCTGGAGTCTAT
GATTGGTCCAGATTCGTTACCAATTGACAGCTAGCTCAGTCCTAGGTATATACATACATGCTTGTTTGTT
TGTAAACTACGTACTCCACCGTTGGCTTTTTTCCCTATCAGTGATAGAGATTGACATCCCTATCAGTGAT
AGAGATAATGAGCACCTGAGCGGTCAACGCATGTGCTTTGCGTTCTGATGAGACAGTGATGTCGAAACCG
CCTCTACAAATAATTTTGTTTAACTATGGACTATGTTTGAAAGGGAGAAATACTAGATGGCACGTACCCC
GAGCCGTAGCAGCATTGGTAGCCTGCGTAGTCCGCATACCCATAAAGCAATTCTGACCAGCACCATTGAA
ATCCTGAAAGAATGTGGTTATAGCGGTCTGAGCATTGAAAGCGTTGCACGTCGTGCCGGTGCAAGCAAAC
CGACCATTTATCGTTGGTGGACCAATAAAGCAGCACTGATTGCCGAAGTGTATGAAAATGAAAGCGAACA
GGTGCGTAAATTTCCGGATCTGGGTAGCTTTAAAGCCGATCTGGATTTTCTGCTGCGTAATCTGTGGAAA
GTTTGGCGTGAAACCATTTGTGGTGAAGCATTTCGTTGTGTTATTGCAGAAGCACAGCTGGACCCTGCAA
CCCTGACCCAGCTGAAAGATCAGTTTATGGAACGTCGTCGTGAGATGCCGAAAAAACTGGTTGAAAATGC
CATTAGCAATGGTGAACTGCCGAAAGATACCAATCGTGAACTGCTGCTGGATATGATTTTTGGTTTTTGT
TGGTATCGCCTGCTGACCGAACAGCTGACCGTTGAACAGGATATTGAAGAATTTACCTTCCTGCTGATTA
ATGGTGTTTGTCCGGGTACACAGCGTTAAGGAAACACAGAAAAAAGCCCGCACCTGACAGTGCGGGCTTT
TTTTTTCGACCAAAGGAGGTAATGGTCACCATATATCAAGTTTACGGCTAGCTCAGTCCTAGGTACTATG
CTAGCTACTAGAGAAAGAGGAGAAATACTAGATGGCTGAAGCGCAAAATGATCCCCTGCTGCCGGGATAC
TCGTTTAATGCCCATCTGGTGGCGGGTTTAACGCCGATTGAGGCCAACGGTTATCTCGATTTTTTTATCG
ACCGACCGCTGGGAATGAAAGGTTATATTCTCAATCTCACCATTCGCGGTCAGGGGGTGGTGAAAAATCA
GGGACGAGAATTTGTTTGCCGACCGGGTGATATTTTGCTGTTCCCGCCAGGAGAGATTCATCACTACGGT
CGTCATCCGGAGGCTCGCGAATGGTATCACCAGTGGGTTTACTTTCGTCCGCGCGCCTACTGGCATGAAT
GGCTTAACTGGCCGTCAATATTTGCCAATACGGGGTTCTTTCGCCCGGATGAAGCGCACCAGCCGCATTT
CAGCGACCTGTTTGGGCAAATCATTAACGCCGGGCAAGGGGAAGGGCGCTATTCGGAGCTGCTGGCGATA
AATCTGCTTGAGCAATTGTTACTGCGGCGCATGGAAGCGATTAACGAGTCGCTCCATCCACCGATGGATA
ATCGGGTACGCGAGGCTTGTCAGTACATCAGCGATCACCTGGCAGACAGCAATTTTGATATCGCCAGCGT
CGCACAGCATGTTTGCTTGTCGCCGTCGCGTCTGTCACATCTTTTCCGCCAGCAGTTAGGGATTAGCGTC
TTAAGCTGGCGCGAGGACCAACGTATCAGCCAGGCGAAGCTGCTTTTGAGCACCACCCGGATGCCTATCG
CCACCGTCGGTCGCAATGTTGGTTTTGACGATCAACTCTATTTCTCGCGGGTATTTAAAAAATGCACCGG
GGCCAGCCCGAGCGAGTTCCGTGCCGGTTAATAACCAATTATTGAAGGCCGCTAACGCAGCCTTTTTTTG
TTTCTGGTCTCCCAATGGCGGCGCGCCATCGAATGGCGCAAAACCTTTCGCGGTATGGCATGATAGCGCC
CGGAAGAGAGTCAATTCAGGGTGGTGAATATGAAACCAGTAACGTTATACGATGTCGCAGAGTATGCCGG
TGTCTCTTATCAGACCGTTTCCCGCGTGGTGAACCAGGCCAGCCACGTTTCTGCGAAAACGCGGGAAAAA
GTGGAAGCGGCGATGGCGGAGCTGAATTACATTCCCAACCGCGTGGCACAACAACTGGCGGGCAAACAGT
CGTTGCTGATTGGCGTTGCCACCTCCAGTCTGGCCCTGCACGCGCCGTCGCAAATTGTCGCGGCGATTAA
ATCTCGCGCCGATCAACTGGGTGCCAGCGTGGTGGTGTCGATGGTAGAACGAAGCGGCGTCGAAGCCTGT
AAAGCGGCGGTGCACAATCTTCTCGCGCAACGCGTCAGTGGGCTGATCATTAACTATCCGCTGGATGACC
AGGATGCCATTGCTGTGGAAGCTGCCTGCACTAATGTTCCGGCGTTATTTCTTGATGTCTCTGACCAGAC
ACCCATCAACAGTATTATTTTCTCCCATGAGGACGGTACGCGACTGGGCGTGGAGCATCTGGTCGCATTG
GGTCACCAGCAAATCGCGCTGTTAGCGGGCCCATTAAGTTCTGTCTCGGCGCGTCTGCGTCTGGCTGGCT
GGCATAAATATCTCACTCGCAATCAAATTCAGCCGATAGCGGAACGGGAAGGCGACTGGAGTGCCATGTC
CGGTTTTCAACAAACCATGCAAATGCTGAATGAGGGCATCGTTCCCACTGCGATGCTGGTTGCCAACGAT
CAGATGGCGCTGGGCGCAATGCGCGCCATTACCGAGTCCGGGCTGCGCGTTGGTGCGGATATCTCGGTAG
TGGGATACGACGATACCGAAGATAGCTCATGTTATATCCCGCCGTTAACCACCATCAAACAGGATTTTCG
CCTGCTGGGGCAAACCAGCGTGGACCGCTTGCTGCAACTCTCTCAGGGCCAGGCGGTGAAGGGCAATCAG
CTGTTGCCAGTCTCACTGGTGAAAAGAAAAACCACCCTGGCGCCCAATACGCAAACCGCCTCTCCCCGCG
CGTTGGCCGATTCATTAATGCAGCTGGCACGACAGGTTTCCCGACTGGAAAGCGGGCAGTGACAATCCAG
GAGGAAAAAAATGTCCAGATTAGATAAAAGTAAAGTGATTAACAGCGCATTAGAGCTGCTTAATGAGGTC
GGAATCGAAGGTTTAACAACCCGTAAACTCGCCCAGAAGCTAGGTGTAGAGCAGCCTACATTGTATTGGC
ATGTAAAAAATAAGCGGGCTTTGCTCGACGCCTTAGCCATTGAGATGTTAGATAGGCACCATACTCACTT
TTGCCCTTTAGAAGGGGAAAGCTGGCAAGATTTTTTACGTAATAACGCTAAAAGTTTTAGATGTGCTTTA
CTAAGTCATCGCGATGGAGCAAAAGTACATTTAGGTACACGGCCTACAGAAAAACAGTATGAAACTCTCG
AAAATCAATTAGCCTTTTTATGCCAACAAGGTTTTTCACTAGAGAATGCATTATATGCACTCAGCGCTGT
GGGGCATTTTACTTTAGGTTGCGTATTGGAAGATCAAGAGCATCAAGTCGCTAAAGAAGAAAGGGAAACA
CCTACTACTGATAGTATGCCGCCATTATTACGACAAGCTATCGAATTATTTGATCACCAAGGTGCAGAGC
CAGCCTTCTTATTCGGCCTTGAATTGATCATATGCGGATTAGAAAAACAACTTAAATGTGAAAGTGGGTC
CTAAATCACACAGGAAAGGCCTCGATGAAAAACATAAATGCCGACGACACATACAGAATAATTAATAAAA
TTAAAGCTTGTAGAAGCAATAATGATATTAATCAATGCTTATCTGATATGACTAAAATGGTACATTGTGA
ATATTATTTACTCGCGATCATTTATCCTCATTCTATGGTTAAATCTGATATTTCAATCCTAGATAATTAC
CCTAAAAAATGGAGGCAATATTATGATGACGCTAATTTAATAAAATATGATCCTATAGTAGATTATTCTA
ACTCCAATCATTCACCAATTAATTGGAATATATTTGAAAACAATGCTGTAAATAAAAAATCTCCAAATGT
AATTAAAGAAGCGAAAACATCAGGTCTTATCACTGGGTTTAGTTTCCCTATTCATACGGCTAACAATGGC
TTCGGAATGCTTAGTTTTGCACATTCAGAAAAAGACAACTATATAGATAGTTTATTTTTACATGCGTGTA
TGAACATACCATTAATTGTTCCTTCTCTAGTTGATAATTATCGAAAAATAAATATAGCAAATAATAAATC
AAACAACGATTTAACCAAAAGAGAAAAAGAATGTTTAGCGTGGGCATGCGAAGGAAAAAGCTCTTGGGAT
ATTTCAAAAATATTAGGTTGCAGTGAGCGTACTGTCACTTTCCATTTAACCAATGCGCAAATGAAACTCA
ATACAACAAACCGCTGCCAAAGTATTTCTAAAGCAATTTTAACAGGAGCAATTGATTGCCCATACTTTAA
AAATTAACCATAATTGGTAACGAATCAGACAATTGACGGCTCGAGGGAGTAGCATAGGGTTTGCAGAATC
CCTGCTTCGTCCATTTGACAGGCACATTATGCATCGATGATAAGCTGTCAAACATGAGCAGATCCTCTAC
GCCGGACGCATCGTGGCCGGCATCACCGGCGCCACAGGTGCGGTTGCTGGCGCCTATATCGCCGACATCA
CCGATGGGGAAGATCGGGCTCGCCACTTCGGGCTCATGAGCAAATATTTTATCTGAGGTGCTTCCTCGCT
CACTGACTCGCTGCACGAGGCAGACCTCAGCGCTAGCGGAGTGTATACTGGCTTACTATGTTGGCACTGA
TGAGGGTGTCAGTGAAGTGCTTCATGTGGCAGGAGAAAAAAGGCTGCACCGGTGCGTCAGCAGAATATGT
GATACAGGATATATTCCGCTTCCTCGCTCACTGACTCGCTACGCTCGGTCGTTCGACTGCGGCGAGCGGA
AATGGCTTACGAACGGGGCGGAGATTTCCCGGAAGATGCCAGGAAGATACTTAACAGGGAAGTGAGAGGG
CCGCGGCAAAGCCGTTTTTCCATAGGCTCCGCCCCCCTGACAAGCATCACGAAATCTGACGCTCAAATCA
GTGGTGGCGAAACCCGACAGGACTATAAAGATACCAGGCGTTTCCCCCTGGCGGCTCCCTCGTGCGCTCT
CCTGTTCCTGCCTTTCGGTTTACCGGTGTCATTCCGCTGTTATGGCCGCGTTTGTCTCATTCCACGCCTG
ACACTCAGTTCCGGGTAGGCAGTTCGCTCCAAGCTGGACTGT
